Addgene plasmid #46862: pCMV4-Flag-mIL-17RA/YFP.Hygro
Purpose: encodes Flag-tagged mouse IL-17RA fused to Yellow Fl. Protein
Depositing lab: Sarah Gaffen. Depositing organization: University at Buffalo (SUNY Buffalo). Publication: Distinct functional motifs within the IL-17 receptor regulate signal transduction and target gene expression. Maitra A, Shen F, Hanel W, Mossman K, Tocker J, Swart D, Gaffen SL. Proc Natl Acad Sci U S A. 2007 May 1;104(18):7506-11. Epub 2007 Apr 24. 10.1073/pnas.0611589104 PubMed 17456598.
Backbone
  Vector backbone: pCMV4-Hygro
  Backbone size w/o insert (bp): 6473
  Total vector size (bp): 10450
  Vector type: Mammalian Expression
  Selectable markers: Hygromycin
Growth in bacteria
  Bacterial resistance: Ampicillin, 100 μg/mL
  Growth temperature: 37°C
  Growth strain: DH5alpha
  Copy number: High Copy
Gene/Insert
  Gene/Insert name: IL-17RA-YFP
  Species: M. musculus (mouse)
  Insert size (bp): 4000
  Promoter: CMV
  Tag / fusion protein: fused to CFP (C terminal on insert); Flag/IL-3 signal sequence (N terminal on insert)
  Cloning method: Restriction Enzyme; 5′ cloning site Kpn I (not destroyed); 3′ cloning site Cla (unknown if destroyed)
  Sequencing primers: 5′ GAACCGTCAGAATTG; 3′ CTTCCAAGGCCAGGAGAG
Terms and licenses: Academic/Nonprofit Terms; Industry Terms: Not Available to Industry
How to cite: pCMV4-Flag-mIL-17RA/YFP.Hygro was a gift from Sarah Gaffen (Addgene plasmid # 46862 ; http://n2t.net/addgene:46862 ; RRID:Addgene_46862)
