[The description below was written by a language model from this plasmid's Addgene catalogue record.]
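Description:
pCMV4-Flag-mIL-17RA/YFP.Hygro is a mammalian expression plasmid of about 10.5 kb built on the pCMV4-Hygro backbone (roughly 6.5 kb without insert). It is propagated in E. coli as a high-copy plasmid under ampicillin selection, and it carries a hygromycin marker that allows selection of stably transfected mammalian cells. The record does not include a feature table, so the specific origin of replication, polyadenylation signal and the promoter driving the hygromycin cassette are not stated.

The payload is an insert of about 4 kb encoding mouse IL-17RA, the receptor subunit for interleukin-17, expressed from the CMV promoter, a strong constitutive promoter in most mammalian cell types. At the N-terminus the native leader is replaced or preceded by an IL-3 signal sequence followed by a Flag epitope. This arrangement directs the protein into the secretory pathway and leaves the Flag tag exposed on the extracellular end of the mature receptor for antibody detection. At the C-terminus, on the cytoplasmic side, the receptor is fused to a fluorescent protein. The plasmid name, the insert name and the stated purpose all identify this as YFP, whereas the tag field lists CFP. This inconsistency cannot be resolved from the record and should be checked by sequencing. The insert was placed between a KpnI site at the 5′ end, which is retained, and a ClaI site at the 3′ end, whose status is unknown.

The construct suits transient or stable expression of a tagged, fluorescent IL-17RA. Likely uses include tracking receptor expression and localisation, and studying receptor signalling, in line with the associated work on functional motifs within the IL-17 receptor.
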