>Addgene plasmid #46862 | pCMV4-Flag-mIL-17RA/YFP.Hygro | addgene partial sequence | sequence record 68233 | CMV-F 5'-CGCAAATGGGCGGTAGGCGTG-3'
TTAGTGAACCGTCAGAATTGTTTTTATTTTTAATTTTCTTTCAAATACTTCCATCGAATTCTCTAGACTA
GTGCTAGCACAATGGTTCTTGCCAGCTCTACCACCAGCATCCACACCATGCTGCTCCTGCTCCTGATGCT
CTTCCACCTGGGACTCCAAGCTTCAATCTCGGCGCGCCAGGACTACAAGGACGACGATGACAAGACGCGT
TCCCCGCGCCTCCTCGACTTCCCGGCTCCGGTCTGCGCGCAGGAGGGGCTGAGCTGCAGAGTCAAGAATA
GTACTTGTCTGGATGACAGCTGGATCCACCCCAAAAACCTGACCCCGTCTTCCCCAAAAAACATCTATAT
CAATCTTAGTGTTTCCTCTACCCAGCACGGAGAATTAGTCCCTGTGTTGCATGTTGAGTGGACCCTGCAG
ACAGATGCCAGCATCCTGTACCTCGAGGGTGCAGAGCTGTCCGTCCTGCAGCTGAACACCAATGAGCGGC
TGTGTGTCAAGTTCCAGTTTCTGTCCATGCTGCAGCATCACCGTAAGCGGTGGCGGTTTTCCTTCAGCCA
CTTTGTGGTAGATCCTGGCCAGGAGTATGAAGTGACTGTTCACCACCTGCCGAAGCCCATCCCTGATGGG
GACCCAAACCACAAATCCAAGATCATCTTTGTGCCTGACTGTGAGGACAGCAAGATGAAGATGACTACCT
CATGCGTGAGCTCAGGCAGCCTTTGGGATCCCAACATCACTGTGGAGACCTTGGACACACAGCATCTGCG
AGTGGACTTCACCCTGTGGAATGAATCCACCCCCTACCAGGTCCTGCTGGAAAGTTTCTCCGACTCAGAG
AACCACAGCTGCTTTGAT
