>Addgene plasmid #46862 | pCMV4-Flag-mIL-17RA/YFP.Hygro | addgene partial sequence | sequence record 68337 | EGFP-N 5'-CGTCGCCGTCCAGCTCGACCAG-3'
CCTTGCTACCATTAATCGATAGGAGGGATTCTGCTCTTCTGGGGTGGGTCTCCGTGGCTCCAAGCTGTTC
CAGCCAGGGTTCTTCTCGAGCTCCCAGAAGAAAAGCTGCCTCTGGAGCTTCCTCAGGCTCCGTAGTTCCT
CAGGAGAGAGAGACTCAACGGGCTCACCCAGTTCTAGCTCTTCCTCCTCCGTGAGCCACTCGGGGGGCTG
CGGGGAGCTCCTGGAGATGTAGCCCTGGTCCGACTGCACCGACTGCCGCTGCTCCTCCTCAGAGGGTGTG
CAGCCCTCGAGGACCACCTCTGGCCTCGGCCAGCTCTCCAGGGGCTGTCCACTCAGGCTCTGCTGCAGCA
CCGAGAGCATTAGGCTTTCTAGCTGCTCTCTTGCATCGCCTTGGAGGTGGTCAGGTGACATCATTGGGGT
GCTACAGAGTGGCAAGTCATCTGAGTCCACGGGGAGGCAAAGGATGCTGTTCCTCTGGACCCCCAGCAGC
GGGCAAGCCTCGCTGTCCTCTGTCATGGGCAGCTGGGCAGCTGCTCCACTGCCGTCTGGGAGATGGAGAG
GCTCCACCACATGAGCTGCAGGGACCTGCTCTGCTGGCAGCACCATGCTTTGGAGGGTGTGAGCCACTAG
CTCTCTCTGTGGCCATAGCTGAGGGTCCAGCTTTGCCATTCTACTTTCTTCCTCACTGACACAGACATCT
ACCACAAGGCAGCCGTCAGATGGGAGTTCCCGCACCAGGGGCTGCTGTTTGACAATTCCTCCCCCTGGTG
GCAGCAGTGGGTCTTCAAACACTTCTTCATCCAG
