>Addgene plasmid #46862 | pCMV4-Flag-mIL-17RA/YFP.Hygro | addgene partial sequence | sequence record 68338 | hGH-pA-R 5'-CCAGCTTGGTTCCCAATAGA-3'
CCTTGCTCCATACCACCCCCCTCCACCCCATAATATTATAGAAGGACACCTAGATCAGACAAAATGATGC
AACTTAATTTTATTAGGACAAGGCTGGTGGGCACTGGAGTGGCAACTTCCAGGGCCAGGAGAGGCACTGG
GGAGGGGTCACAGGGATGCCACCCGGGATCCTCTAGAGTCGACTTACTTGTACAGCTCGTCCATGCCGAG
AGTGATCCCGGCGGCGGTCACGAACTCCAGCAGGACCATGTGATCGCGCTTCTCGTTGGGGTCTTTGCTC
AGGGCGGACTGGTAGCTCAGGTAGTGGTTGTCGGGCAGCAGCACGGGGCCGTCGCCGATGGGGGTGTTCT
GCTGGTAGTGGTCGGCGAGCTGCACGCTGCCGTCCTCGATGTTGTGGCGGATCTTGAAGTTCACCTTGAT
GCCGTTCTTCTGCTTGTCGGCCATGATATAGACGTTGTGGCTGTTGTAGTTGTACTCCAGCTTGTGCCCC
AGGATGTTGCCGTCCTCCTTGAAGTCGATGCCCTTCAGCTCGATGCGGTTCACCAGGGTGTCGCCCTCGA
ACTTCACCTCGGCGCGGGTCTTGTAGTTGCCGTCGTCCTTGAAGAAGATGGTGCGCTCCTGGACGTAGCC
TTCGGGCATGGCGGACTTGAAGAAGTCGTGCTGCTTCATGTGGTCGGGGTAGCGGGCGAAGCACTTCAGG
CCGTAGCCGAAGGTGGTCACGAGGGTGGGCCAGGGCACGGGCAGCTTGCCGGTGGTGCAGATGAACTTCA
GGGTCAGCTTGCCGTA
